Addgene plasmid #141503: TFORF0062
Purpose: Lentiviral vector for overexpressing the CTBP2 transcription factor ORF with a unique 24-bp barcode. Barcodes facilitate identification of transcription factors in pooled screens.
Depositing lab: Feng Zhang. Depositing organization: Broad Institute. Publication: A transcription factor atlas of directed differentiation. Joung J, Ma S, Tay T, Geiger-Schuller KR, Kirchgatterer PC, Verdine VK, Guo B, Arias-Garcia MA, Allen WE, Singh A, Kuksenko O, Abudayyeh OO, Gootenberg JS, Fu Z, Macrae RK, Buenrostro JD, Regev A, Zhang F. Cell. 2023 Jan 5;186(1):209-229.e26. doi: 10.1016/j.cell.2022.11.026. PubMed 36608654.
Backbone
  Vector backbone: pLX_TRC317
  Backbone manufacturer: Broad Institute Genetic Perturbation Platform
  Backbone size w/o insert (bp): 8264
  Vector type: Mammalian Expression, Lentiviral
  Selectable markers: Puromycin
Growth in bacteria
  Bacterial resistance: Ampicillin, 100 μg/mL
  Growth temperature: 37°C
  Growth strain: NEB Stable
  Copy number: High Copy
Gene/Insert
  Gene/Insert name: CTBP2 (alt name: C-terminal-binding protein 2 isoform 2)
  Species: H. sapiens (human)
  Insert size (bp): 3059
  Entrez Gene: CTBP2
  Promoter: EF1a
  Cloning method: Unknown
  Sequencing primers: 5′ GGGTGGAGACTGAAGTTAGGCCAG; 3′ CACATAGCGTAAAAGGAGCAACATAG
Terms and licenses: Academic/Nonprofit Terms; Industry Terms: Not Available to Industry
Depositor comments: NM_022802,ENST00000309035 . The transcription factor ORF portion of this plasmid was synthesized by Genewiz. Please test multiple small colonies in case of plasmid recombination. To make this collection available in a timely manner, a portion of this collection was not fully sequenced by Addgene. If an Addgene verified full plasmid sequence is not available, please contact us prior to placing an order to request the full sequence.
How to cite: TFORF0062 was a gift from Feng Zhang (Addgene plasmid # 141503 ; http://n2t.net/addgene:141503 ; RRID:Addgene_141503)
