[The description below was written by a language model from this plasmid's Addgene catalogue record and pLannotate feature annotations shown in this document.]
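Description:
TFORF0062 is a lentiviral mammalian expression plasmid built on the pLX_TRC317 backbone and carrying the human CTBP2 open reading frame (C-terminal-binding protein 2, isoform 2) together with a unique 24-bp barcode. It belongs to a barcoded transcription factor ORF collection, in which the barcode allows each factor to be identified in pooled overexpression screens. In bacteria it is maintained through a high-copy ColE1/pUC-type origin and selected with ampicillin via the β-lactamase gene. An f1 origin and remnants of a lac/lacZα cloning region with T7 and T3 promoters are also present in the backbone. The depositor notes that the plasmid can recombine, as is common for LTR-containing vectors.

The viral portion has a third-generation, self-inactivating layout. An RSV promoter drives a truncated HIV-1 5' LTR, followed by the Ψ packaging signal, a gag fragment, the Rev response element and a cPPT/CTS, and the unit ends in a ΔU3 3' LTR with a downstream SV40 poly(A) signal. Within the transfer unit, an SV40 early promoter/origin drives a puromycin N-acetyltransferase cassette for selecting transduced cells. A separate EF-1α promoter drives the CTBP2 ORF, and a WPRE downstream enhances transcript stability and expression.

The annotation tool labels only about 1.3 kb as CTBP2, at the 3' end of the space between the promoter and the WPRE. The catalogue lists a 3,059-bp insert, so the unannotated stretch upstream probably holds the isoform 2-specific N-terminal coding region. The barcode is not annotated in the feature table. A short U6 promoter fragment sits just after the ORF, but the record does not explain its role.
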