Features (pLannotate 1.2.2; 31 found; start..end, strand, type, name):
      5..231     +  promoter       RSV promoter: Rous sarcoma virus enhancer/promoter
    232..412     +  LTR            5' LTR (truncated): truncated 5' long terminal repeat (LTR) from HIV-1
    459..584     +  misc_feature   HIV-1 Ψ: packaging signal of human immunodeficiency virus type 1
    568..931     +  CDS            HIV-1 gag (fragment): gag protein from human immunodeficiency virus 1; gag
   1077..1310    +  misc_feature   RRE: The Rev response element (RRE) of HIV-1 allows for Rev-dependent mRNA export from the nucleus to the cytoplasm.
   1687..1713    +  CDS            Rev (fragment): human immunodeficiency virus 1 (HIV-1) Rev protein; rev; enhances nuclear export of unspliced and incompletely spliced viral mRNAs
   1720..1743    +  promoter       SV40 promoter (fragment): SV40 early promoter
   1744..1815    +  promoter       SV40 promoter (fragment): SV40 enhancer and early promoter
   1839..1974    +  rep_origin     SV40 ori: SV40 origin of replication
   2020..2616    +  CDS            PuroR (fragment): puromycin N-acetyltransferase; pac from Streptomyces; confers resistance to puromycin
   2665..2782    +  misc_feature   cPPT/CTS: central polypurine tract and central termination sequence of HIV-1
   2847..2913    +  CDS            small t antigen (fragment): SV40 (simian virus 40) small t antigen
   2920..4098    +  promoter       EF-1α promoter: strong constitutive promoter for human elongation factor EF-1α
   5795..7069    +  CDS            CTBP2: CTBP2_HUMAN - Experimental evidence at protein level: Swiss-Prot protein existence level 1. Isoform 2 probably acts as a scaffold for specialized synapses. From Homo sapiens (Human).
   7085..7138    +  promoter       U6 promoter (fragment): RNA polymerase III promoter for human U6 snRNA
   7180..7768    +  misc_feature   WPRE: woodchuck hepatitis virus posttranscriptional regulatory element
   7819..7838    +  misc_feature   cPPT/CTS (fragment): central polypurine tract and central termination sequence of HIV-1
   7840..8073    +  LTR            3' LTR (ΔU3): self-inactivating 3' long terminal repeat (LTR) from HIV-1
   8151..8272    +  polyA_signal   SV40 poly(A) signal: SV40 polyadenylation signal
   8312..8447    +  rep_origin     SV40 ori: SV40 origin of replication
   8468..8486    -  promoter       T7 promoter: promoter for bacteriophage T7 RNA polymerase
   8494..8649    +  CDS            lacZα (fragment): LacZα fragment of β-galactosidase; lacZ fragment
   8654..9082    +  rep_origin     f1 ori (sequence partly withheld): f1 bacteriophage origin of replication; arrow indicates direction of (+) strand synthesis
   9135..9239    +  promoter       AmpR promoter: bla
   9240..10100   +  CDS            AmpR: β-lactamase; bla; confers resistance to ampicillin, carbenicillin, and related antibiotics
  10271..10859   +  rep_origin     ori: high-copy-number ColE1/pMB1/pBR322/pUC origin of replication
  11042..11134   +  CDS            lacI (fragment): lac repressor; lacI; The lac repressor binds to the lac operator to inhibit transcription in E. coli. This inhibition can be relieved by adding lactose or isopropyl-β-D-thiogalactopyranoside (IPTG).
  11147..11168   +  protein_bind   CAP binding site: CAP binding activates transcription in the presence of cAMP. E. coli catabolite activator protein
  11183..11213   +  promoter       lac promoter: promoter for the E. coli lac operon
  11217..11239   +  protein_bind   lac operator (fragment): The lac repressor binds to the lac operator to inhibit transcription in E. coli. This inhibition can be relieved by adding lactose or isopropyl-β-D-thiogalactopyranoside (IPTG). lac repressor encoded by lacI
  11282..11300   +  promoter       T3 promoter: promoter for bacteriophage T3 RNA polymerase
>Addgene plasmid #141503 | TFORF0062 | depositor full sequence | sequence record 276645 | Full Sequence
TTAATGTAGTCTTATGCAATACTCTTGTAGTCTTGCAACATGGTAACGATGAGTTAGCAACATGCCTTAC
AAGGAGAGAAAAAGCACCGTGCATGCCGATTGGTGGAAGTAAGGTGGTACGATCGTGCCTTATTAGGAAG
GCAACAGACGGGTCTGACATGGATTGGACGAACCACTGAATTGCCGCATTGCAGAGATATTGTATTTAAG
TGCCTAGCTCGATACATAAACGGGTCTCTCTGGTTAGACCAGATCTGAGCCTGGGAGCTCTCTGGCTAAC
TAGGGAACCCACTGCTTAAGCCTCAATAAAGCTTGCCTTGAGTGCTTCAAGTAGTGTGTGCCCGTCTGTT
GTGTGACTCTGGTAACTAGAGATCCCTCAGACCCTTTTAGTCAGTGTGGAAAATCTCTAGCAGTGGCGCC
CGAACAGGGACTTGAAAGCGAAAGGGAAACCAGAGGAGCTCTCTCGACGCAGGACTCGGCTTGCTGAAGC
GCGCACGGCAAGAGGCGAGGGGCGGCGACTGGTGAGTACGCCAAAAATTTTGACTAGCGGAGGCTAGAAG
GAGAGAGATGGGTGCGAGAGCGTCAGTATTAAGCGGGGGAGAATTAGATCGCGATGGGAAAAAATTCGGT
TAAGGCCAGGGGGAAAGAAAAAATATAAATTAAAACATATAGTATGGGCAAGCAGGGAGCTAGAACGATT
CGCAGTTAATCCTGGCCTGTTAGAAACATCAGAAGGCTGTAGACAAATACTGGGACAGCTACAACCATCC
CTTCAGACAGGATCAGAAGAACTTAGATCATTATATAATACAGTAGCAACCCTCTATTGTGTGCATCAAA
GGATAGAGATAAAAGACACCAAGGAAGCTTTAGACAAGATAGAGGAAGAGCAAAACAAAAGTAAGACCAC
CGCACAGCAAGCGGCCGCTGATCTTCAGACCTGGAGGAGGAGATATGAGGGACAATTGGAGAAGTGAATT
ATATAAATATAAAGTAGTAAAAATTGAACCATTAGGAGTAGCACCCACCAAGGCAAAGAGAAGAGTGGTG
CAGAGAGAAAAAAGAGCAGTGGGAATAGGAGCTTTGTTCCTTGGGTTCTTGGGAGCAGCAGGAAGCACTA
TGGGCGCAGCGTCAATGACGCTGACGGTACAGGCCAGACAATTATTGTCTGGTATAGTGCAGCAGCAGAA
CAATTTGCTGAGGGCTATTGAGGCGCAACAGCATCTGTTGCAACTCACAGTCTGGGGCATCAAGCAGCTC
CAGGCAAGAATCCTGGCTGTGGAAAGATACCTAAAGGATCAACAGCTCCTGGGGATTTGGGGTTGCTCTG
GAAAACTCATTTGCACCACTGCTGTGCCTTGGAATGCTAGTTGGAGTAATAAATCTCTGGAACAGATTTG
GAATCACACGACCTGGATGGAGTGGGACAGAGAAATTAACAATTACACAAGCTTAATACACTCCTTAATT
GAAGAATCGCAAAACCAGCAAGAAAAGAATGAACAAGAATTATTGGAATTAGATAAATGGGCAAGTTTGT
GGAATTGGTTTAACATAACAAATTGGCTGTGGTATATAAAATTATTCATAATGATAGTAGGAGGCTTGGT
AGGTTTAAGAATAGTTTTTGCTGTACTTTCTATAGTGAATAGAGTTAGGCAGGGATATTCACCATTATCG
TTTCAGACCCACCTCCCAACCCCGAGGGGACCCATGCATTGCATCTCAATTAGTCAGCAACCAGGTGTGG
AAAGTCCCCAGGCTCCCCAGCAGGCAGAAGTATGCAAAGCATGCGTCTCAATTAGTCAGCAACCATAGTC
CCGCCCCTAACTCCGCCCATCCCGCCCCTAACTCCGCCCAGTTCCGCCCATTCTCCGCCCCATGGCTGAC
TAATTTTTTTTATTTATGCAGAGGCCGAGGCCGCCTCGGCCTCTGAGCTATTCCAGAAGTAGTGAGGAGG
CTTTTTTGGAGGCCTAGGCTTTTGCAAAAAGCTTTCTAGAGGTACCACCGGAGCTTACCATGACCGAGTA
CAAGCCCACGGTGCGCCTCGCCACCCGCGACGACGTCCCCAGGGCCGTACGCACCCTCGCCGCCGCGTTC
GCCGACTACCCCGCCACGCGCCACACCGTCGATCCGGACCGCCACATCGAGCGGGTCACCGAGCTGCAAG
AACTCTTCCTCACGCGCGTCGGGCTCGACATCGGCAAGGTGTGGGTCGCGGACGACGGCGCCGCCGTGGC
GGTCTGGACCACGCCGGAGAGCGTCGAAGCGGGGGCGGTGTTCGCCGAGATCGGCCCGCGCATGGCCGAG
TTGAGCGGTTCCCGGCTGGCCGCGCAGCAACAGATGGAAGGCCTCCTGGCGCCGCACCGGCCCAAGGAGC
CCGCGTGGTTCCTGGCCACCGTCGGCGTCTCGCCCGACCACCAGGGCAAGGGTCTGGGCAGCGCCGTCGT
GCTCCCCGGAGTGGAGGCGGCCGAGCGCGCCGGGGTGCCCGCCTTCCTGGAGACCTCCGCGCCCCGCAAC
CTCCCCTTCTACGAGCGGCTCGGCTTCACCGTCACCGCCGACGTCGAGGTGCCCGAAGGACCGCGCACCT
GGTGCATGACCCGCAAGCCCGGTGCCAGTTAACGAATTCTAGATCTTGAGACAAATGGCAGTATTCATCC
ACAATTTTAAAAGAAAAGGGGGGATTGGGGGGTACAGTGCAGGGGAAAGAATAGTAGACATAATAGCAAC
AGACATACAAACTAAAGAATTACAAAAACAAATTACAAAAATTCAAAATTTTCGGGTTTATTACAGGGAC
AGCAGAGATCCACTTTGGCGCCGGCTCGAGGCCTGCAGGTGCAAAGATGGATAAAGTTTTAAACAGAGAG
GAATCTTTGCAGCTAATGGACCTTCTAGGTCTTGAAAGGAGTGGGAATTGGCTCCGGTGCCCGTCAGTGG
GCAGAGCGCACATCGCCCACAGTCCCCGAGAAGTTGGGGGGAGGGGTCGGCAATTGAACCGGTGCCTAGA
GAAGGTGGCGCGGGGTAAACTGGGAAAGTGATGTCGTGTACTGGCTCCGCCTTTTTCCCGAGGGTGGGGG
AGAACCGTATATAAGTGCAGTAGTCGCCGTGAACGTTCTTTTTCGCAACGGGTTTGCCGCCAGAACACAG
GTAAGTGCCGTGTGTGGTTCCCGCGGGCCTGGCCTCTTTACGGGTTATGGCCCTTGCGTGCCTTGAATTA
CTTCCACCTGGCTGCAGTACGTGATTCTTGATCCCGAGCTTCGGGTTGGAAGTGGGTGGGAGAGTTCGAG
GCCTTGCGCTTAAGGAGCCCCTTCGCCTCGTGCTTGAGTTGAGGCCTGGCCTGGGCGCTGGGGCCGCCGC
GTGCGAATCTGGTGGCACCTTCGCGCCTGTCTCGCTGCTTTCGATAAGTCTCTAGCCATTTAAAATTTTT
GATGACCTGCTGCGACGCTTTTTTTCTGGCAAGATAGTCTTGTAAATGCGGGCCAAGATCTGCACACTGG
TATTTCGGTTTTTGGGGCCGCGGGCGGCGACGGGGCCCGTGCGTCCCAGCGCACATGTTCGGCGAGGCGG
GGCCTGCGAGCGCGGCCACCGAGAATCGGACGGGGGTAGTCTCAAGCTGGCCGGCCTGCTCTGGTGCCTG
GCCTCGCGCCGCCGTGTATCGCCCCGCCCTGGGCGGCAAGGCTGGCCCGGTCGGCACCAGTTGCGTGAGC
GGAAAGATGGCCGCTTCCCGGCCCTGCTGCAGGGAGCTCAAAATGGAGGACGCGGCGCTCGGGAGAGCGG
GCGGGTGAGTCACCCACACAAAGGAAAAGGGCCTTTCCGTCCTCAGCCGTCGCTTCATGTGACTCCACGG
AGTACCGGGCGCCGTCCAGGCACCTCGATTAGTTCTCGAGCTTTTGGAGTACGTCGTCTTTAGGTTGGGG
GGAGGGGTTTTATGCGATGGAGTTTCCCCACACTGAGTGGGTGGAGACTGAAGTTAGGCCAGCTTGGCAC
TTGATGTAATTCTCCTTGGAATTTGCCCTTTTTGAGTTTGGATCTTGGTTCATTCTCAAGCCTCAGACAG
TGGTTCAAAGTTTTTTTCTTCCATTTCAGGTGTCGTGAGGCTAGCACCGCCACCATGCCAGTTCCCAGCA
GGCATATAAATATTGGTCGTTCTCAGAGCTGGGATGCTGCTGGGTGGTACGAGGGCCCCTGGGAGAACGC
CGAGTCCCTGCGGCCTCTGGGGAGGAGAAGCTCCCTGACGTATGGCACAGCAGAGGGGACTTGGTTTGAG
CCAAACCACCGACCACAGGACGCTGCCCTGCCCGTGGCCGCCGAGCCCTACCTGTACCGGGAGGCCGTTT
ATAACTCAGTGGCTGCAAGAAAGGGGTCTACTCCTGACTTCACCTTCTACGACAGCAGACAGGCAGTGAT
GTCTGGTCGCAGCCCCCTGCTGCCACGGGAGTACTACAGTGATCCGTCTGGAGCTGCTAGGGTACCCAAA
GAGCCTCCCCTCTATCGGGACCCAGGAGTCAGCCGGCCGGTCCCCAGCTACGGAGTGCTTGGCAGCAGAA
CGTCATGGGATCCAATGCAAGGCCGGTCACCTGCCCTGCAGGACGCCGGTCACCTGTACCGGGATCCTGG
AGGTAAAATGATCCCTCAGGGGCGGCAGACACAGAGCAGGGCTGCATCTCCCGGGCGGTATGGACGGGAG
CAGCCCGACACCAGGTATGGGGCGGAGGTGCCTGCCTACCCCCTCAGCCAGGTCTTCAGCGACATCAGCG
AAAGACCCATTGACCCTGCCCCTGCCAGACAGGTGGCCCCGACGTGCCTGGTTGTGGACCCCAGTTCAGC
TGCTGCCCCCGAAGGCAGCACAGGGGTGGCCCCAGGGGCCCTGAATCGTGGCTACGGGCCTGCCCGGGAA
AGCATCCCATCCAAGATGGCTTACGAGACTTACGAAGCTGACCTGTCCACCTTCCAGGGTCCTGGTGGCA
AGAGGACCGTGCTCCCTGAGTTCCTGGCCTTTCTGCGGGCGGAGGGGCTGGCAGAGGCCACGCTGGGAGC
CCTACTGCAGCAGGGCTTTGACTCCCCGGCCGTCCTGGCTACCCTGGAGGACGCGGATATCAAGTCTGTC
GCACCCAACCTGGGCCAGGCCCGTGTTCTGAGCCGCCTGGCCAATAGCTGCAGGACCGAAATGCAGCTGC
GGAGGCAGGACCGGGGGGGCCCGCTGCCCCGGGCGCGGTCCAGCAGCTTCAGCCACCGAAGCGAACTGCT
CCATGGTGACTTGGCTTCTCTGGGCGCTGCGGCTCCTCTGCAGACAGCATCCCCCCGAGCTGGAGACCCG
GCTCGCCGTCCCTCCAGCGCACCATCTCAGCACCTCCTGGAGACGGCAGCCACCTATTCTGCCCCTGGCG
TGGGCACCCATGCCCCACACTTCCCCTCCAACTCCGGGTACAGCTCTCCCACCCCTTGCGCCCTGACAGC
GCGTCTGAGCCCCACGTACCCCCTGCAGGCAGGGGTGGCCTTGACTAACCCGGGCCCCTCAAACCCCCTT
CACCCAGGCCCCAGAACAGCCTACTCCACGGCATACACGGTGCCCATGGAGCTGCTAAAGAGGGAGCGCA
ACGTGGCCGCCTCTCCGCTGCCCAGCCCTCACGGCAGCCCCCAGGTCTTGCGGAAGCCAGGTGCACCCCT
GGGGCCATCCACCCTGCCGCCGGCCAGCCAGAGCCTCCACACGCCTCACTCACCGTACCAGAAGGTGGCC
CGGCGCACAGGGGCACCCATCATCGTGTCCACCATGCTTGCACCAGAACCAAGTATCCGCCCCCAGATCA
TGAACGGCCCCCTGCACCCCCGCCCCCTGGTGGCGCTGCTGGACGGCCGCGACTGCACTGTGGAGATGCC
CATCCTGAAGGACCTGGCCACTGTGGCCTTCTGTGACGCGCAGTCGACGCAGGAAATCCACGAGAAGGTT
CTAAACGAAGCCGTGGGCGCCATGATGTACCACACCATCACCCTCACCAGGGAGGACCTGGAGAAGTTCA
AGGCCCTGAGAGTGATCGTGCGGATAGGCAGTGGCTATGACAACGTGGACATCAAGGCTGCCGGCGAGCT
CGGAATTGCCGTGTGCAACATCCCGTCTGCAGCCGTGGAAGAGACAGCGGACTCTACCATCTGCCACATC
CTCAACCTGTACCGGAGGAACACGTGGCTGTACCAGGCACTGCGGGAAGGCACGCGGGTTCAGAGCGTGG
AGCAGATCCGCGAGGTGGCCTCGGGAGCGGCCCGCATCCGTGGGGAGACGCTGGGCCTCATTGGCTTTGG
TCGCACGGGGCAGGCGGTTGCAGTTCGAGCCAAGGCCTTTGGATTCAGCGTCATATTTTATGACCCCTAC
TTGCAGGATGGGATCGAGCGGTCCCTGGGCGTGCAGAGGGTCTACACCCTGCAGGATTTGCTGTATCAGA
GCGACTGCGTCTCCTTGCACTGCAATCTCAACGAACATAACCACCACCTCATCAATGACTTTACCATAAA
GCAGATGAGGCAGGGAGCATTCCTTGTGAACGCAGCCCGTGGCGGCCTGGTGGACGAGAAAGCCTTAGCA
CAAGCCCTCAAGGAGGGCAGGATACGAGGGGCAGCCCTCGACGTGCATGAGTCAGAGCCCTTCAGCTTTG
CTCAGGGTCCGTTGAAAGATGCCCCGAATCTCATCTGCACTCCTCACACTGCCTGGTACAGTGAGCAGGC
GTCACTGGAGATGAGGGAGGCAGCTGCCACCGAGATCCGCCGAGCCATCACAGGTCGCATCCCAGAAAGC
TTAAGAAATTGTGTGAACAAGGAATTCTTTGTCACATCAGCGCCTTGGTCAGTAATAGACCAGCAAGCAA
TTCATCCTGAGCTCAATGGTGCCACATACAGATATCCGCCAGGCATCGTGGGTGTGGCTCCAGGAGGACT
TCCTGCAGCCATGGAAGGGATCATCCCTGGAGGCATCCCAGTGACTCACAACCTCCCGACAGTGGCACAT
CCTTCCCAAGCGCCCTCTCCCAACCAGCCCACAAAACACGGGGACAATCGAGAGCACCCCAACGAGCAAT
AGTAATGAACTAGTCCGTAACTTGAAAGTATTTCGATTTCTTGGCTTTATATATCTTGTGGAAAGGACGA
ACCGTTTACCTCAGCCCAAGCCGCACGCGTTAAGTCGACAATCAACCTCTGGATTACAAAATTTGTGAAA
GATTGACTGGTATTCTTAACTATGTTGCTCCTTTTACGCTATGTGGATACGCTGCTTTAATGCCTTTGTA
TCATGCTATTGCTTCCCGTATGGCTTTCATTTTCTCCTCCTTGTATAAATCCTGGTTGCTGTCTCTTTAT
GAGGAGTTGTGGCCCGTTGTCAGGCAACGTGGCGTGGTGTGCACTGTGTTTGCTGACGCAACCCCCACTG
GTTGGGGCATTGCCACCACCTGTCAGCTCCTTTCCGGGACTTTCGCTTTCCCCCTCCCTATTGCCACGGC
GGAACTCATCGCCGCCTGCCTTGCCCGCTGCTGGACAGGGGCTCGGCTGTTGGGCACTGACAATTCCGTG
GTGTTGTCGGGGAAATCATCGTCCTTTCCTTGGCTGCTCGCCTGTGTTGCCACCTGGATTCTGCGCGGGA
CGTCCTTCTGCTACGTCCCTTCGGCCCTCAATCCAGCGGACCTTCCTTCCCGCGGCCTGCTGCCGGCTCT
GCGGCCTCTTCCGCGTCTTCGCCTTCGCCCTCAGACGAGTCGGATCTCCCTTTGGGCCGCCTCCCCGCGT
CGACTTTAAGACCAATGACTTACAAGGCAGCTGTAGATCTTAGCCACTTTTTAAAAGAAAAGGGGGGACT
GGAAGGGCTAATTCACTCCCAACGAAGACAAGATCTGCTTTTTGCTTGTACTGGGTCTCTCTGGTTAGAC
CAGATCTGAGCCTGGGAGCTCTCTGGCTAACTAGGGAACCCACTGCTTAAGCCTCAATAAAGCTTGCCTT
GAGTGCTTCAAGTAGTGTGTGCCCGTCTGTTGTGTGACTCTGGTAACTAGAGATCCCTCAGACCCTTTTA
GTCAGTGTGGAAAATCTCTAGCAGTACGTATAGTAGTTCATGTCATCTTATTATTCAGTATTTATAACTT
GCAAAGAAATGAATATCAGAGAGTGAGAGGAACTTGTTTATTGCAGCTTATAATGGTTACAAATAAAGCA
ATAGCATCACAAATTTCACAAATAAAGCATTTTTTTCACTGCATTCTAGTTGTGGTTTGTCCAAACTCAT
CAATGTATCTTATCATGTCTGGCTCTAGCTATCCCGCCCCTAACTCCGCCCATCCCGCCCCTAACTCCGC
CCAGTTCCGCCCATTCTCCGCCCCATGGCTGACTAATTTTTTTTATTTATGCAGAGGCCGAGGCCGCCTC
GGCCTCTGAGCTATTCCAGAAGTAGTGAGGAGGCTTTTTTGGAGGCCTAGGGACGTACCCAATTCGCCCT
ATAGTGAGTCGTATTACGCGCGCTCACTGGCCGTCGTTTTACAACGTCGTGACTGGGAAAACCCTGGCGT
TACCCAACTTAATCGCCTTGCAGCACATCCCCCTTTCGCCAGCTGGCGTAATAGCGAAGAGGCCCGCACC
GATCGCCCTTCCCAACAGTTGCGCAGCCTGAATGGCGAATGGG
[124 nt withheld, positions 8654-8777]
C
[91 nt withheld, positions 8779-8869]
A
[49 nt withheld, positions 8871-8919]
CCTTTGACGTTGGAGTCCACGTTCTTT
[37 nt withheld, positions 8947-8983]
ACCCTATCTCGGTCTATTCTTTTGATTTATAAGGGATTTTGCCGATTTCGGCCTATTGGTTAAAAAATGA
GCTGATTTAACAAAAATTTAACGCGAATTTTAACAAAATATTAACGCTTACAATTTAGGTGGCACTTTTC
GGGGAAATGTGCGCGGAACCCCTATTTGTTTATTTTTCTAAATACATTCAAATATGTATCCGCTCATGAG
ACAATAACCCTGATAAATGCTTCAATAATATTGAAAAAGGAAGAGTATGAGTATTCAACATTTCCGTGTC
GCCCTTATTCCCTTTTTTGCGGCATTTTGCCTTCCTGTTTTTGCTCACCCAGAAACGCTGGTGAAAGTAA
AAGATGCTGAAGATCAGTTGGGTGCACGAGTGGGTTACATCGAACTGGATCTCAACAGCGGTAAGATCCT
TGAGAGTTTTCGCCCCGAAGAACGTTTTCCAATGATGAGCACTTTTAAAGTTCTGCTATGTGGCGCGGTA
TTATCCCGTATTGACGCCGGGCAAGAGCAACTCGGTCGCCGCATACACTATTCTCAGAATGACTTGGTTG
AGTACTCACCAGTCACAGAAAAGCATCTTACGGATGGCATGACAGTAAGAGAATTATGCAGTGCTGCCAT
AACCATGAGTGATAACACTGCGGCCAACTTACTTCTGACAACGATCGGAGGACCGAAGGAGCTAACCGCT
TTTTTGCACAACATGGGGGATCATGTAACTCGCCTTGATCGTTGGGAACCGGAGCTGAATGAAGCCATAC
CAAACGACGAGCGTGACACCACGATGCCTGTAGCAATGGCAACAACGTTGCGCAAACTATTAACTGGCGA
ACTACTTACTCTAGCTTCCCGGCAACAATTAATAGACTGGATGGAGGCGGATAAAGTTGCAGGACCACTT
CTGCGCTCGGCCCTTCCGGCTGGCTGGTTTATTGCTGATAAATCTGGAGCCGGTGAGCGTGGGTCTCGCG
GTATCATTGCAGCACTGGGGCCAGATGGTAAGCCCTCCCGTATCGTAGTTATCTACACGACGGGGAGTCA
GGCAACTATGGATGAACGAAATAGACAGATCGCTGAGATAGGTGCCTCACTGATTAAGCATTGGTAACTG
TCAGACCAAGTTTACTCATATATACTTTAGATTGATTTAAAACTTCATTTTTAATTTAAAAGGATCTAGG
TGAAGATCCTTTTTGATAATCTCATGACCAAAATCCCTTAACGTGAGTTTTCGTTCCACTGAGCGTCAGA
CCCCGTAGAAAAGATCAAAGGATCTTCTTGAGATCCTTTTTTTCTGCGCGTAATCTGCTGCTTGCAAACA
AAAAAACCACCGCTACCAGCGGTGGTTTGTTTGCCGGATCAAGAGCTACCAACTCTTTTTCCGAAGGTAA
CTGGCTTCAGCAGAGCGCAGATACCAAATACTGTTCTTCTAGTGTAGCCGTAGTTAGGCCACCACTTCAA
GAACTCTGTAGCACCGCCTACATACCTCGCTCTGCTAATCCTGTTACCAGTGGCTGCTGCCAGTGGCGAT
AAGTCGTGTCTTACCGGGTTGGACTCAAGACGATAGTTACCGGATAAGGCGCAGCGGTCGGGCTGAACGG
GGGGTTCGTGCACACAGCCCAGCTTGGAGCGAACGACCTACACCGAACTGAGATACCTACAGCGTGAGCT
ATGAGAAAGCGCCACGCTTCCCGAAGGGAGAAAGGCGGACAGGTATCCGGTAAGCGGCAGGGTCGGAACA
GGAGAGCGCACGAGGGAGCTTCCAGGGGGAAACGCCTGGTATCTTTATAGTCCTGTCGGGTTTCGCCACC
TCTGACTTGAGCGTCGATTTTTGTGATGCTCGTCAGGGGGGCGGAGCCTATGGAAAAACGCCAGCAACGC
GGCCTTTTTACGGTTCCTGGCCTTTTGCTGGCCTTTTGCTCACATGTTCTTTCCTGCGTTATCCCCTGAT
TCTGTGGATAACCGTATTACCGCCTTTGAGTGAGCTGATACCGCTCGCCGCAGCCGAACGACCGAGCGCA
GCGAGTCAGTGAGCGAGGAAGCGGAAGAGCGCCCAATACGCAAACCGCCTCTCCCCGCGCGTTGGCCGAT
TCATTAATGCAGCTGGCACGACAGGTTTCCCGACTGGAAAGCGGGCAGTGAGCGCAACGCAATTAATGTG
AGTTAGCTCACTCATTAGGCACCCCAGGCTTTACACTTTATGCTTCCGGCTCGTATGTTGTGTGGAATTG
TGAGCGGATAACAATTTCACACAGGAAACAGCTATGACCATGATTACGCCAAGCGCGCAATTAACCCTCA
CTAAAGGGAACAAAAGCTGGAGCTGCAAGC
