>Addgene plasmid #141503 | TFORF0062 | depositor partial sequence | sequence record 276646 | Insert
ACCGCCACCATGCCAGTTCCCAGCAGGCATATAAATATTGGTCGTTCTCAGAGCTGGGATGCTGCTGGGT
GGTACGAGGGCCCCTGGGAGAACGCCGAGTCCCTGCGGCCTCTGGGGAGGAGAAGCTCCCTGACGTATGG
CACAGCAGAGGGGACTTGGTTTGAGCCAAACCACCGACCACAGGACGCTGCCCTGCCCGTGGCCGCCGAG
CCCTACCTGTACCGGGAGGCCGTTTATAACTCAGTGGCTGCAAGAAAGGGGTCTACTCCTGACTTCACCT
TCTACGACAGCAGACAGGCAGTGATGTCTGGTCGCAGCCCCCTGCTGCCACGGGAGTACTACAGTGATCC
GTCTGGAGCTGCTAGGGTACCCAAAGAGCCTCCCCTCTATCGGGACCCAGGAGTCAGCCGGCCGGTCCCC
AGCTACGGAGTGCTTGGCAGCAGAACGTCATGGGATCCAATGCAAGGCCGGTCACCTGCCCTGCAGGACG
CCGGTCACCTGTACCGGGATCCTGGAGGTAAAATGATCCCTCAGGGGCGGCAGACACAGAGCAGGGCTGC
ATCTCCCGGGCGGTATGGACGGGAGCAGCCCGACACCAGGTATGGGGCGGAGGTGCCTGCCTACCCCCTC
AGCCAGGTCTTCAGCGACATCAGCGAAAGACCCATTGACCCTGCCCCTGCCAGACAGGTGGCCCCGACGT
GCCTGGTTGTGGACCCCAGTTCAGCTGCTGCCCCCGAAGGCAGCACAGGGGTGGCCCCAGGGGCCCTGAA
TCGTGGCTACGGGCCTGCCCGGGAAAGCATCCCATCCAAGATGGCTTACGAGACTTACGAAGCTGACCTG
TCCACCTTCCAGGGTCCTGGTGGCAAGAGGACCGTGCTCCCTGAGTTCCTGGCCTTTCTGCGGGCGGAGG
GGCTGGCAGAGGCCACGCTGGGAGCCCTACTGCAGCAGGGCTTTGACTCCCCGGCCGTCCTGGCTACCCT
GGAGGACGCGGATATCAAGTCTGTCGCACCCAACCTGGGCCAGGCCCGTGTTCTGAGCCGCCTGGCCAAT
AGCTGCAGGACCGAAATGCAGCTGCGGAGGCAGGACCGGGGGGGCCCGCTGCCCCGGGCGCGGTCCAGCA
GCTTCAGCCACCGAAGCGAACTGCTCCATGGTGACTTGGCTTCTCTGGGCGCTGCGGCTCCTCTGCAGAC
AGCATCCCCCCGAGCTGGAGACCCGGCTCGCCGTCCCTCCAGCGCACCATCTCAGCACCTCCTGGAGACG
GCAGCCACCTATTCTGCCCCTGGCGTGGGCACCCATGCCCCACACTTCCCCTCCAACTCCGGGTACAGCT
CTCCCACCCCTTGCGCCCTGACAGCGCGTCTGAGCCCCACGTACCCCCTGCAGGCAGGGGTGGCCTTGAC
TAACCCGGGCCCCTCAAACCCCCTTCACCCAGGCCCCAGAACAGCCTACTCCACGGCATACACGGTGCCC
ATGGAGCTGCTAAAGAGGGAGCGCAACGTGGCCGCCTCTCCGCTGCCCAGCCCTCACGGCAGCCCCCAGG
TCTTGCGGAAGCCAGGTGCACCCCTGGGGCCATCCACCCTGCCGCCGGCCAGCCAGAGCCTCCACACGCC
TCACTCACCGTACCAGAAGGTGGCCCGGCGCACAGGGGCACCCATCATCGTGTCCACCATGCTTGCACCA
GAACCAAGTATCCGCCCCCAGATCATGAACGGCCCCCTGCACCCCCGCCCCCTGGTGGCGCTGCTGGACG
GCCGCGACTGCACTGTGGAGATGCCCATCCTGAAGGACCTGGCCACTGTGGCCTTCTGTGACGCGCAGTC
GACGCAGGAAATCCACGAGAAGGTTCTAAACGAAGCCGTGGGCGCCATGATGTACCACACCATCACCCTC
ACCAGGGAGGACCTGGAGAAGTTCAAGGCCCTGAGAGTGATCGTGCGGATAGGCAGTGGCTATGACAACG
TGGACATCAAGGCTGCCGGCGAGCTCGGAATTGCCGTGTGCAACATCCCGTCTGCAGCCGTGGAAGAGAC
AGCGGACTCTACCATCTGCCACATCCTCAACCTGTACCGGAGGAACACGTGGCTGTACCAGGCACTGCGG
GAAGGCACGCGGGTTCAGAGCGTGGAGCAGATCCGCGAGGTGGCCTCGGGAGCGGCCCGCATCCGTGGGG
AGACGCTGGGCCTCATTGGCTTTGGTCGCACGGGGCAGGCGGTTGCAGTTCGAGCCAAGGCCTTTGGATT
CAGCGTCATATTTTATGACCCCTACTTGCAGGATGGGATCGAGCGGTCCCTGGGCGTGCAGAGGGTCTAC
ACCCTGCAGGATTTGCTGTATCAGAGCGACTGCGTCTCCTTGCACTGCAATCTCAACGAACATAACCACC
ACCTCATCAATGACTTTACCATAAAGCAGATGAGGCAGGGAGCATTCCTTGTGAACGCAGCCCGTGGCGG
CCTGGTGGACGAGAAAGCCTTAGCACAAGCCCTCAAGGAGGGCAGGATACGAGGGGCAGCCCTCGACGTG
CATGAGTCAGAGCCCTTCAGCTTTGCTCAGGGTCCGTTGAAAGATGCCCCGAATCTCATCTGCACTCCTC
ACACTGCCTGGTACAGTGAGCAGGCGTCACTGGAGATGAGGGAGGCAGCTGCCACCGAGATCCGCCGAGC
CATCACAGGTCGCATCCCAGAAAGCTTAAGAAATTGTGTGAACAAGGAATTCTTTGTCACATCAGCGCCT
TGGTCAGTAATAGACCAGCAAGCAATTCATCCTGAGCTCAATGGTGCCACATACAGATATCCGCCAGGCA
TCGTGGGTGTGGCTCCAGGAGGACTTCCTGCAGCCATGGAAGGGATCATCCCTGGAGGCATCCCAGTGAC
TCACAACCTCCCGACAGTGGCACATCCTTCCCAAGCGCCCTCTCCCAACCAGCCCACAAAACACGGGGAC
AATCGAGAGCACCCCAACGAGCAATAGTAATGAACTAGTCCGTAACTTGAAAGTATTTCGATTTCTTGGC
TTTATATATCTTGTGGAAAGGACGAACCGTTTACCTCAGCCCAAGCCGC
