>Addgene plasmid #141503 | TFORF0062 | depositor partial sequence | sequence record 276647 | Barcode
ACCGTTTACCTCAGCCCAAGCCGC
