>Addgene plasmid #141503 | TFORF0062 | addgene partial sequence | sequence record 353001 | WPRE-R 5'-CATAGCGTAAAAGGAGCAACA-3'
TTTTGTAATCCAGAGGTTGATTGTCGACTTAACGCGTGCGGCTTGGGCTGAGGTAAACGGTTCGTCCTTT
CCACAAGATATATAAAGCCAAGAAATCGAAATACTTTCAAGTTACGGACTAGTTCATTACTATTGCTCGT
TGGGGTGCTCTCGATTGTCCCCGTGTTTTGTGGGCTGGTTGGGAGAGGGCGCTTGGGAAGGATGTGCCAC
TGTCGGGAGGTTGTGAGTCACTGGGATGCCTCCAGGGATGATCCCTTCCATGGCTGCAGGAAGTCCTCCT
GGAGCCACACCCACGATGCCTGGCGGATATCTGTATGTGGCACCATTGAGCTCAGGATGAATTGCTTGCT
GGTCTATTACTGACCAAGGCGCTGATGTGACAAAGAATTCCTTGTTCACACAATTTCTTAAGCTTTCTGG
GATGCGACCTGTGATGGCTCGGCGGATCTCGGTGGCAGCTGCCTCCCTCATCTCCAGTGACGCCTGCTCA
CTGTACCAGGCAGTGTGAGGAGTGCAGATGAGATTCGGGGCATCTTTCAACGGACCCTGAGCAAAGCTGA
AGGGCTCTGACTCATGCACGTCGAGGGCTGCCCCTCGTATCCTGCCCTCCTTGAGGGCTTGTGCTAAGGC
TTTCTCGTCCACCAGGCCGCCACGGGCTGCGTTCACAAGGAATGCTCCCTGCCTCATCTGCTTTATGGTA
AAGTCATTG
